LOCUS       Exported 6419 bp ds-DNA circular SYN 12-MAY-2021
DEFINITION  Encodes 3xGluGlu tagged human c-Jun for purification by nickel
            affinity.
ACCESSION   .
VERSION     .
KEYWORDS    pET-29b-3xGluGlu-c-jun-His6
SOURCE      synthetic DNA construct
  ORGANISM  synthetic DNA construct
REFERENCE   1 (bases 1 to 6419)
  AUTHORS   Smolko CM, Janes KA
  TITLE     An ultrasensitive fiveplex activity assay for cellular kinases.
  JOURNAL   Sci Rep. 2019 Dec 19;9(1):19409. doi: 10.1038/s41598-019-55998-8.
  PUBMED    31857650
REFERENCE   2 (bases 1 to 6419)
  AUTHORS   .
  TITLE     Direct Submission
  JOURNAL   Exported May 12, 2021 from SnapGene Server 1.1.58
            http://www.snapgene.com
FEATURES             Location/Qualifiers
     source          1..6419
                     /organism="synthetic DNA construct"
                     /mol_type="other DNA"
     primer_bind     921..940
                     /label=LacI-R
                     /note="LacI, reverse primer"
     promoter        complement(960..1037)
                     /gene="lacI"
                     /label=lacI promoter
     primer_bind     1243..1262
                     /label=pBRrevBam
                     /note="pBR322 vectors, tet region, downstream of BamHI,
                     reverse primer"
     primer_bind     1350..1369
                     /label=T7
                     /note="T7 promoter, forward primer"
     promoter        1350..1368
                     /label=T7 promoter
                     /note="promoter for bacteriophage T7 RNA polymerase"
     protein_bind    1369..1393
                     /label=lac operator
                     /bound_moiety="lac repressor encoded by lacI"
                     /note="The lac repressor binds to the lac operator to
                     inhibit transcription in E. coli. This inhibition can be
                     relieved by adding lactose or
                     isopropyl-beta-D-thiogalactopyranoside (IPTG)."
     RBS             1408..1430
                     /note="efficient ribosome binding site from bacteriophage
                     T7 gene 10 (Olins and Rangwala, 1989)"
     CDS             1441..1485
                     /codon_start=1
                     /product="affinity and epitope tag derived from pancreatic
                     ribonuclease A"
                     /label=S-Tag
                     /translation="KETAAAKFERQHMDS"
     CDS             1501..1518
                     /codon_start=1
                     /product="thrombin recognition and cleavage site"
                     /label=thrombin site
                     /translation="LVPRGS"
     CDS             1522..1539
                     /codon_start=1
                     /product="epitope tag from middle T antigen of mouse
                     polyoma virus"
                     /label=Glu-Glu tag
                     /translation="EYMPME"
     CDS             1540..1557
                     /codon_start=1
                     /product="epitope tag from middle T antigen of mouse
                     polyoma virus"
                     /label=Glu-Glu tag
                     /translation="EYMPME"
     CDS             1558..1575
                     /codon_start=1
                     /product="epitope tag from middle T antigen of mouse
                     polyoma virus"
                     /label=Glu-Glu tag
                     /translation="EYMPME"
     CDS             complement(1606..1617)
                     /codon_start=1
                     /product="Factor Xa recognition and cleavage site"
                     /label=Factor Xa site
                     /translation="IEGR"
     CDS             2629..2646
                     /codon_start=1
                     /product="6xHis affinity tag"
                     /label=6xHis
                     /translation="HHHHHH"
     primer_bind     complement(2699..2717)
                     /label=T7 Term
                     /note="T7 terminator, reverse primer"
     terminator      2713..2760
                     /label=T7 terminator
                     /note="transcription terminator for bacteriophage T7 RNA
                     polymerase"
     rep_origin      2797..3252
                     /direction=RIGHT
                     /label=f1 ori
                     /note="f1 bacteriophage origin of replication; arrow
                     indicates direction of (+) strand synthesis"
     primer_bind     complement(2884..2903)
                     /label=F1ori-R
                     /note="F1 origin, reverse primer"
     primer_bind     3094..3115
                     /label=F1ori-F
                     /note="F1 origin, forward primer"
     CDS             complement(3344..4159)
                     /codon_start=1
                     /gene="aph(3')-Ia"
                     /product="aminoglycoside phosphotransferase"
                     /label=KanR
                     /note="confers resistance to kanamycin in bacteria or G418
                     (Geneticin(R)) in eukaryotes"
                     /translation="MSHIQRETSCSRPRLNSNMDADLYGYKWARDNVGQSGATIYRLYG
                     KPDAPELFLKHGKGSVANDVTDEMVRLNWLTEFMPLPTIKHFIRTPDDAWLLTTAIPGK
                     TAFQVLEEYPDSGENIVDALAVFLRRLHSIPVCNCPFNSDRVFRLAQAQSRMNNGLVDA
                     SDFDDERNGWPVEQVWKEMHKLLPFSPDSVVTHGDFSLDNLIFDEGKLIGCIDVGRVGI
                     ADRYQDLAILWNCLGEFSPSLQKRLFQKYGIDNPDMNKLQFHLMLDEFF"
     primer_bind     4067..4086
                     /label=Kan-R
                     /note="Kanamycin resistance gene, reverse primer"
     primer_bind     4151..4170
                     /label=pENTR-R
                     /note="pENTR vectors, reverse primer"
     rep_origin      4281..4869
                     /direction=RIGHT
                     /label=ori
                     /note="high-copy-number ColE1/pMB1/pBR322/pUC origin of
                     replication"
     primer_bind     4770..4789
                     /label=pBR322ori-F
                     /note="pBR322 origin, forward primer"
     primer_bind     5023..5040
                     /label=L4440
                     /note="L4440 vector, forward primer"
     misc_feature    5055..5194
                     /label=bom
                     /note="basis of mobility region from pBR322"
     primer_bind     complement(5120..5139)
                     /label=pRS-marker
                     /note="pRS vectors, use to sequence yeast selectable
                     marker"
     primer_bind     5280..5302
                     /label=pGEX 3'
                     /note="pGEX vectors, reverse primer"
     CDS             complement(5296..5487)
                     /codon_start=1
                     /gene="rop"
                     /product="Rop protein, which maintains plasmids at low copy
                     number"
                     /label=rop
                     /translation="MTKQEKTALNMARFIRSQTLTLLEKLNELDADEQADICESLHDHA
                     DELYRSCLARFGDDGENL"
     CDS             complement(6296..959)
                     /codon_start=1
                     /gene="lacI"
                     /product="lac repressor"
                     /label=lacI
                     /note="The lac repressor binds to the lac operator to
                     inhibit transcription in E. coli. This inhibition can be
                     relieved by adding lactose or
                     isopropyl-beta-D-thiogalactopyranoside (IPTG)."
                     /translation="MKPVTLYDVAEYAGVSYQTVSRVVNQASHVSAKTREKVEAAMAEL
                     NYIPNRVAQQLAGKQSLLIGVATSSLALHAPSQIVAAIKSRADQLGASVVVSMVERSGV
                     EACKAAVHNLLAQRVSGLIINYPLDDQDAIAVEAACTNVPALFLDVSDQTPINSIIFSH
                     EDGTRLGVEHLVALGHQQIALLAGPLSSVSARLRLAGWHKYLTRNQIQPIAEREGDWSA
                     MSGFQQTMQMLNEGIVPTAMLVANDQMALGAMRAITESGLRVGADISVVGYDDTEDSSC
                     YIPPLTTIKQDFRLLGQTSVDRLLQLSQGQAVKGNQLLPVSLVKRKTTLAPNTQTASPR
                     ALADSLMQLARQVSRLESGQ"
ORIGIN
        1 ggcaacagct gattgccctt caccgcctgg ccctgagaga gttgcagcaa gcggtccacg
       61 ctggtttgcc ccagcaggcg aaaatcctgt ttgatggtgg ttaacggcgg gatataacat
      121 gagctgtctt cggtatcgtc gtatcccact accgagatgt ccgcaccaac gcgcagcccg
      181 gactcggtaa tggcgcgcat tgcgcccagc gccatctgat cgttggcaac cagcatcgca
      241 gtgggaacga tgccctcatt cagcatttgc atggtttgtt gaaaaccgga catggcactc
      301 cagtcgcctt cccgttccgc tatcggctga atttgattgc gagtgagata tttatgccag
      361 ccagccagac gcagacgcgc cgagacagaa cttaatgggc ccgctaacag cgcgatttgc
      421 tggtgaccca atgcgaccag atgctccacg cccagtcgcg taccgtcttc atgggagaaa
      481 ataatactgt tgatgggtgt ctggtcagag acatcaagaa ataacgccgg aacattagtg
      541 caggcagctt ccacagcaat ggcatcctgg tcatccagcg gatagttaat gatcagccca
      601 ctgacgcgtt gcgcgagaag attgtgcacc gccgctttac aggcttcgac gccgcttcgt
      661 tctaccatcg acaccaccac gctggcaccc agttgatcgg cgcgagattt aatcgccgcg
      721 acaatttgcg acggcgcgtg cagggccaga ctggaggtgg caacgccaat cagcaacgac
      781 tgtttgcccg ccagttgttg tgccacgcgg ttgggaatgt aattcagctc cgccatcgcc
      841 gcttccactt tttcccgcgt tttcgcagaa acgtggctgg cctggttcac cacgcgggaa
      901 acggtctgat aagagacacc ggcatactct gcgacatcgt ataacgttac tggtttcaca
      961 ttcaccaccc tgaattgact ctcttccggg cgctatcatg ccataccgcg aaaggttttg
     1021 cgccattcga tggtgtccgg gatctcgacg ctctccctta tgcgactcct gcattaggaa
     1081 gcagcccagt agtaggttga ggccgttgag caccgccgcc gcaaggaatg gtgcatgcaa
     1141 ggagatggcg cccaacagtc ccccggccac ggggcctgcc accataccca cgccgaaaca
     1201 agcgctcatg agcccgaagt ggcgagcccg atcttcccca tcggtgatgt cggcgatata
     1261 ggcgccagca accgcacctg tggcgccggt gatgccggcc acgatgcgtc cggcgtagag
     1321 gatcgagatc gatctcgatc ccgcgaaatt aatacgactc actatagggg aattgtgagc
     1381 ggataacaat tcccctctag aaataatttt gtttaacttt aagaaggaga tatacatatg
     1441 aaagaaaccg ctgctgctaa attcgaacgc cagcacatgg acagcccaga tctgggtacc
     1501 ctggtgccac gcggttccat ggagtatatg ccgatggagg agtatatgcc gatggaggag
     1561 tatatgccga tggagggatc cgaattcatg actgcaaaga tggaaacgac cttctatgac
     1621 gatgccctca acgcctcgtt cctcccgtcc gagagcggac cttatggcta cagtaacccc
     1681 aagatcctga aacagagcat gaccctgaac ctggccgacc cagtggggag cctgaagccg
     1741 cacctccgcg ccaagaactc ggacctcctc acctcgcccg acgtggggct gctcaagctg
     1801 gcgtcgcccg agctggagcg cctgataatc cagtccagca acgggcacat caccaccacg
     1861 ccgaccccca cccagttcct gtgccccaag aacgtgacag atgagcagga gggcttcgcc
     1921 gagggcttcg tgcgcgccct ggccgaactg cacagccaga acacgctgcc cagcgtcacg
     1981 tcggcggcgc agccggtcaa cggggcaggc atggtggctc ccgcggtagc ctcggtggca
     2041 gggggcagcg gcagcggcgg cttcagcgcc agcctgcaca gcgagccgcc ggtctacgca
     2101 aacctcagca acttcaaccc aggcgcgctg agcagcggcg gcggggcgcc ctcctacggc
     2161 gcggccggcc tggcctttcc cgcgcaaccc cagcagcagc agcagccgcc gcaccacctg
     2221 ccccagcaga tgcccgtgca gcacccgcgg ctgcaggccc tgaaggagga gcctcagaca
     2281 gtgcccgaga tgcccggcga gacaccgccc ctgtccccca tcgacatgga gtcccaggag
     2341 cggatcaagg cggagaggaa gcgcatgagg aaccgcatcg ctgcctccaa gtgccgaaaa
     2401 aggaagctgg agagaatcgc ccggctggag gaaaaagtga aaaccttgaa agctcagaac
     2461 tcggagctgg cgtccacggc caacatgctc agggaacagg tggcacagct taaacagaaa
     2521 gtcatgaacc acgttaacag tgggtgccaa ctcatgctaa cgcagcagtt gcaaacattt
     2581 ggatccgaat tcgcgagctc cgtcgacaag cttgcggccg cactcgagca ccaccaccac
     2641 caccactgag atccggctgc taacaaagcc cgaaaggaag ctgagttggc tgctgccacc
     2701 gctgagcaat aactagcata accccttggg gcctctaaac gggtcttgag gggttttttg
     2761 ctgaaaggag gaactatatc cggattggcg aatgggnnnn nnnnnnnnnn nnnnnnnnnn
     2821 nnnnnnnnnn nnnnnnnnnn nnnnnnnnnn nnnnnnnnnn nnnnnnnnnn nnnnnnnnnn
     2881 nnnnnnnnnn nnnnnnnnnn nnnnnnnnnn nnnnnnnnnn cnnnnnnnnn nnnnnnnnnn
     2941 nnnnnnnnnn nnnnnnnnnn nnnnnnnnnn nnnnnnnnnn nnnnnnnnnn nnnnnnnnnn
     3001 nnnnnnnnnn nnannnnnnn nnnnnnnnnn nnnnnnnnnn nnnnnnnnnn nnnnnnnnnn
     3061 nncctttgac gttggagtcc acgttctttn nnnnnnnnnn nnnnnnnnnn nnnnnnnnnn
     3121 nnnnnnaccc tatctcggtc tattcttttg atttataagg gattttgccg atttcggcct
     3181 attggttaaa aaatgagctg atttaacaaa aatttaacgc gaattttaac aaaatattaa
     3241 cgcttacaat ttaggtggca cttttcgggg aaatgtgcgc ggaaccccta tttgtttatt
     3301 tttctaaata cattcaaata tgtatccgct catgaattaa ttcttagaaa aactcatcga
     3361 gcatcaaatg aaactgcaat ttattcatat caggattatc aataccatat ttttgaaaaa
     3421 gccgtttctg taatgaagga gaaaactcac cgaggcagtt ccataggatg gcaagatcct
     3481 ggtatcggtc tgcgattccg actcgtccaa catcaataca acctattaat ttcccctcgt
     3541 caaaaataag gttatcaagt gagaaatcac catgagtgac gactgaatcc ggtgagaatg
     3601 gcaaaagttt atgcatttct ttccagactt gttcaacagg ccagccatta cgctcgtcat
     3661 caaaatcact cgcatcaacc aaaccgttat tcattcgtga ttgcgcctga gcgagacgaa
     3721 atacgcgatc gctgttaaaa ggacaattac aaacaggaat cgaatgcaac cggcgcagga
     3781 acactgccag cgcatcaaca atattttcac ctgaatcagg atattcttct aatacctgga
     3841 atgctgtttt cccggggatc gcagtggtga gtaaccatgc atcatcagga gtacggataa
     3901 aatgcttgat ggtcggaaga ggcataaatt ccgtcagcca gtttagtctg accatctcat
     3961 ctgtaacatc attggcaacg ctacctttgc catgtttcag aaacaactct ggcgcatcgg
     4021 gcttcccata caatcgatag attgtcgcac ctgattgccc gacattatcg cgagcccatt
     4081 tatacccata taaatcagca tccatgttgg aatttaatcg cggcctagag caagacgttt
     4141 cccgttgaat atggctcata acaccccttg tattactgtt tatgtaagca gacagtttta
     4201 ttgttcatga ccaaaatccc ttaacgtgag ttttcgttcc actgagcgtc agaccccgta
     4261 gaaaagatca aaggatcttc ttgagatcct ttttttctgc gcgtaatctg ctgcttgcaa
     4321 acaaaaaaac caccgctacc agcggtggtt tgtttgccgg atcaagagct accaactctt
     4381 tttccgaagg taactggctt cagcagagcg cagataccaa atactgtcct tctagtgtag
     4441 ccgtagttag gccaccactt caagaactct gtagcaccgc ctacatacct cgctctgcta
     4501 atcctgttac cagtggctgc tgccagtggc gataagtcgt gtcttaccgg gttggactca
     4561 agacgatagt taccggataa ggcgcagcgg tcgggctgaa cggggggttc gtgcacacag
     4621 cccagcttgg agcgaacgac ctacaccgaa ctgagatacc tacagcgtga gctatgagaa
     4681 agcgccacgc ttcccgaagg gagaaaggcg gacaggtatc cggtaagcgg cagggtcgga
     4741 acaggagagc gcacgaggga gcttccaggg ggaaacgcct ggtatcttta tagtcctgtc
     4801 gggtttcgcc acctctgact tgagcgtcga tttttgtgat gctcgtcagg ggggcggagc
     4861 ctatggaaaa acgccagcaa cgcggccttt ttacggttcc tggccttttg ctggcctttt
     4921 gctcacatgt tctttcctgc gttatcccct gattctgtgg ataaccgtat taccgccttt
     4981 gagtgagctg ataccgctcg ccgcagccga acgaccgagc gcagcgagtc agtgagcgag
     5041 gaagcggaag agcgcctgat gcggtatttt ctccttacgc atctgtgcgg tatttcacac
     5101 cgcaatggtg cactctcagt acaatctgct ctgatgccgc atagttaagc cagtatacac
     5161 tccgctatcg ctacgtgact gggtcatggc tgcgccccga cacccgccaa cacccgctga
     5221 cgcgccctga cgggcttgtc tgctcccggc atccgcttac agacaagctg tgaccgtctc
     5281 cgggagctgc atgtgtcaga ggttttcacc gtcatcaccg aaacgcgcga ggcagctgcg
     5341 gtaaagctca tcagcgtggt cgtgaagcga ttcacagatg tctgcctgtt catccgcgtc
     5401 cagctcgttg agtttctcca gaagcgttaa tgtctggctt ctgataaagc gggccatgtt
     5461 aagggcggtt ttttcctgtt tggtcactga tgcctccgtg taagggggat ttctgttcat
     5521 gggggtaatg ataccgatga aacgagagag gatgctcacg atacgggtta ctgatgatga
     5581 acatgcccgg ttactggaac gttgtgaggg taaacaactg gcggtatgga tgcggcggga
     5641 ccagagaaaa atcactcagg gtcaatgcca gcgcttcgtt aatacagatg taggtgttcc
     5701 acagggtagc cagcagcatc ctgcgatgca gatccggaac ataatggtgc agggcgctga
     5761 cttccgcgtt tccagacttt acgaaacacg gaaaccgaag accattcatg ttgttgctca
     5821 ggtcgcagac gttttgcagc agcagtcgct tcacgttcgc tcgcgtatcg gtgattcatt
     5881 ctgctaacca gtaaggcaac cccgccagcc tagccgggtc ctcaacgaca ggagcacgat
     5941 catgcgcacc cgtggggccg ccatgccggc gataatggcc tgcttctcgc cgaaacgttt
     6001 ggtggcggga ccagtgacga aggcttgagc gagggcgtgc aagattccga ataccgcaag
     6061 cgacaggccg atcatcgtcg cgctccagcg aaagcggtcc tcgccgaaaa tgacccagag
     6121 cgctgccggc acctgtccta cgagttgcat gataaagaag acagtcataa gtgcggcgac
     6181 gatagtcatg ccccgcgccc accggaagga gctgactggg ttgaaggctc tcaagggcat
     6241 cggtcgagat cccggtgcct aatgagtgag ctaacttaca ttaattgcgt tgcgctcact
     6301 gcccgctttc cagtcgggaa acctgtcgtg ccagctgcat taatgaatcg gccaacgcgc
     6361 ggggagaggc ggtttgcgta ttgggcgcca gggtggtttt tcttttcacc agtgagacg
//
