[The description below was written by a language model from this plasmid's Addgene catalogue record and the feature table of its GenBank file.]
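Description:
pET-29b-3xGluGlu-c-jun-His6 is a bacterial expression plasmid built on the pET-29b backbone for producing recombinant human c-Jun (JUN) in E. coli. It is maintained under kanamycin selection through the aph(3')-Ia resistance gene and replicates from a pBR322-type origin. The generic annotation calls this origin high-copy, but the backbone also carries rop and the bom region, consistent with the low copy number listed in the catalogue. An f1 origin is present as well. The catalogue gives a total size of 6423 bp, while the held sequence record is 6419 bp, a minor discrepancy.

Expression is driven by a T7 promoter followed by a lac operator and the T7 gene 10 ribosome binding site, ending at the T7 terminator. The plasmid-encoded lacI repressor keeps transcription off until IPTG is added. A host supplying T7 RNA polymerase is required, and the depositor notes using BL21 for protein production.

The c-Jun insert of about 1.06 kb was cloned between NcoI and SacI. It is not annotated as a feature in its own right, but it occupies the interval between the N-terminal tags and the C-terminal tag. As annotated, the backbone S-Tag and thrombin cleavage site lie upstream, followed by three tandem Glu-Glu epitope tags derived from polyoma middle T antigen, then the c-Jun region and the backbone-derived 6xHis tag. A Factor Xa site annotated on the reverse strand inside the insert region is probably an incidental sequence match.

The His tag allows nickel-affinity purification, the stated purpose of the plasmid. The triple Glu-Glu epitope provides an antibody handle for capture or detection. The associated publication describes a multiplexed cellular kinase activity assay, which suggests the purified protein is used as a kinase substrate, although the record does not say so explicitly.
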