Addgene plasmid #129227: pET-29b-3xGluGlu-c-jun-His6
Purpose: Encodes 3xGluGlu tagged human c-Jun for purification by nickel affinity
Depositing lab: Kevin Janes. Depositing organization: University of Virginia. Publication: An ultrasensitive fiveplex activity assay for cellular kinases. Smolko CM, Janes KA. Sci Rep. 2019 Dec 19;9(1):19409. doi: 10.1038/s41598-019-55998-8. PubMed 31857650.
Backbone
  Vector backbone: pET 29b
  Backbone manufacturer: EMD Biosciences
  Backbone size w/o insert (bp): 5370
  Total vector size (bp): 6423
  Vector type: Bacterial Expression
Growth in bacteria
  Bacterial resistance: Kanamycin, 50 μg/mL
  Growth temperature: 37°C
  Growth strain: DH5alpha
  Copy number: Low Copy
Gene/Insert
  Gene/Insert name: cJun
  Species: H. sapiens (human)
  Insert size (bp): 1058
  GenBank ID: NM_002228
  Entrez Gene: JUN (a.k.a. AP-1, AP1, c-Jun, cJUN, p39)
  Tag / fusion protein: 6xHistidine (C terminal on backbone)
  Cloning method: Restriction Enzyme; 5′ cloning site NcoI (not destroyed); 3′ cloning site SacI (not destroyed)
  Sequencing primers: 5′ T7; 3′ T7 Term
Terms and licenses: Academic/Nonprofit Terms; Industry Terms: Not Available to Industry
Depositor comments: Depositor uses BL21 for protein production.
How to cite: pET-29b-3xGluGlu-c-jun-His6 was a gift from Kevin Janes (Addgene plasmid # 129227 ; http://n2t.net/addgene:129227 ; RRID:Addgene_129227)
